>Addgene plasmid #120598 | Smp_073400-Cd4-bio-His | addgene full sequence | sequence record 234134 | Addgene NGS Result
GACATTGATTATTGACTAGTTATTAATAGTAATCAATTACGGGGTCATTAGTTCATAGCCCATATATGGA
GTTCCGCGTTACATAACTTACGGTAAATGGCCCGCCTGGCTGACCGCCCAACGACCCCCGCCCATTGACG
TCAATAATGACGTATGTTCCCATAGTAACGCCAATAGGGACTTTCCATTGACGTCAATGGGTGGAGTATT
TACGGTAAACTGCCCACTTGGCAGTACATCAAGTGTATCATATGCCAAGTCCGCCCCCTATTGACGTCAA
TGACGGTAAATGGCCCGCCTGGCATTATGCCCAGTACATGACCTTACGGGACTTTCCTACTTGGCAGTAC
ATCTACGTATTAGTCATCGCTATTACCATGGTGATGCGGTTTTGGCAGTACACCAATGGGCGTGGATAGC
GGTTTGACTCACGGGGATTTCCAAGTCTCCACCCCATTGACGTCAATGGGAGTTTGTTTTGGCACCAAAA
TCAACGGGACTTTCCAAAATGTCGTAATAACCCCGCCCCGTTGACGCAAATGGGCGGTAGGCGTGTACGG
TGGGAGGTCTATATAAGCAGAGCTCGTTTAGTGAACCGTCAGATCCTCACTCTCTTCCGCATCGCTGTCT
GCGAGGGCCAGCTGTTGGGCTCGCGGTTGAGGACAAACTCTTCGCGGTCTTTCCAGTACTCTTGGATCGG
AAACCCGTCGGCCTCCGAACGGTACTCCGCCACCGAGGGACCTGAGCGAGTCCGCATCGACCGGATCGGA
AAACCTCTCGAGAAAGGCGTCTAACCAGTCACAGTCGCAAGGTAGGCTGAGCACCGTGGCGGGCGGCAGC
GGGTGGCGGTCGGGGTTGTTTCTGGCGGAGGTGCTGCTGATGATGTAATTAAAGTAGGCGGTCTTGAGAC
GGCGGATGGTCGAGGTGAGGTGTGGCAGGCTTGAGATCCAGCTGTTGGGGTGAGTACTCCCTCTCAAAAG
CGGGCATTACTTCTGCGCTAAGATTGTCAGTTTCCAAAAACGAGGAGGATTTGATATTCACCTGGCCCGA
TCTGGCCATACACTTGAGTGACAATGACATCCACTTTGCCTTTCTCTCCACAGGTGTCCACTCCCAGGTC
CAAGTTTGCCACCATGGAGTTTCAGACCCAGGTACTCATGTCCCTGCTGCTCTGCATGTCTGGTGCGGCC
GCCCGGAAAGAGATCAACGAGCTGGCCACCGCCAAGCCCAGCACCTTCAACGTGGACGGCTGCCTGCTGC
TGAGCGCCATCATGAAGATCCACATCAGCAAGAGCGACCCCGTGAAGCAGAGCGAGAGCGTGTTCACCAC
CTACATCAACAGCACCAACGCCAAGAGCATCAACAGCTCCGGCGAGTGCATGAACAGCACCAGCAGAGAG
TACAACCTGCTGAACCTGTGCTGGAAGCCCAACGGCAGCGAGGGCAACTGGAACATCAGCTTCAACTTCA
GCGAGACATACCCCGGCTACTACGGCCTGACCAGCGTGTACCTGCTGTACTGGCTGGACAAGCTGGGCCC
CCACAACGCCAGCACCGACAAGAGCCTGTTCAGCTGCGCCATCGGCACCAGCTTCGTGTGCCTGAGCGAG
CAGACCTACGAGCTGAAGGACAAGCTGAGCAACTCCACCAACATCCGGCTGACCTTCAGCGAGTTCCAGG
TGGAAGCCTTCCGGAACAACGACATCAGCAACAACACCTTCACCGGCCCCACCAGCAGCTGTGCCGCCGA
CTACGTGCCCACAGGCGCGCCGTCGACCTCCATCACGGCCTATAAGAGTGAGGGGGAGTCAGCGGAGTTC
TCCTTCCCACTCAACCTTGGAGAGGAAAGCCTGCAGGGAGAGTTGAGATGGAAGGCAGAGAAGGCTCCTT
CTTCCCAGTCCTGGATCACCTTCTCCCTAAAGAACCAAAAGGTGTCTGTGCAGAAGTCTACTAGCAACCC
CAAGTTCCAGCTGTCCGAAACGCTCCCACTCACCCTTCAGATACCCCAGGTCTCCCTTCAGTTTGCTGGT
TCTGGCAACCTGACCCTGACTCTGGACAGAGGGATACTGTATCAGGAAGTGAACCTGGTGGTGATGAAAG
TGACTCAGCCCGACAGCAACACTTTGACCTGTGAGGTGATGGGACCCACCTCACCCAAGATGAGACTGAT
CTTGAAGCAGGAGAATCAGGAGGCCAGGGTCTCCAGGCAGGAGAAAGTGATTCAAGTGCAGGCCCCTGAA
GCAGGGGTGTGGCAATGTCTACTGAGTGAAGGTGAAGAGGTCAAGATGGACTCCAAGATCCAGGTTTTAT
CCAAAGGGTTGAATTCCGGCAGCCTGCACCACATCCTGGACGCCCAGAAGATGCTGTGGAACCACAGGGA
CAGGAACCTGCCTCCTCTGGCCCCTCTGGGCCCCCACCACCATCACCACCATTGAGTCTAGACACGTGAT
TAATTAAGGATCCCCCGACCTCGACCTCTGGCTAATAAAGGAAATTTATTTTCATTGCAATAGTGTGTTG
GAATTTTTTGTGTCTCTCACTCGGAAGGACATATGGGAGGGCAAATCATTTGGTCGAGATCCCTCGGAGA
TCTCTAGCTAGAGGATCGATCCCCGCCCCGGACGAACTAAACCTGACTACGACATCTCTGCCCCTTCTTC
GCGGGGCAGTGCATGTAATCCCTTCAGTTGGTTGGTACAACTTGCCAACTGGGCCCTGTTCCACATGTGA
CACGGGGGGGGACCAAACACAAAGGGGTTCTCTGACTGTAGTTGACATCCTTATAAATGGATGTGCACAT
TTGCCAACACTGAGTGGCTTTCATCCTGGAGCAGACTTTGCAGTCTGTGGACTGCAACACAACATTGCCT
TTATGTGTAACTCTTGGCTGAAGCTCTTACACCAATGCTGGGGGACATGTACCTCCCAGGGGCCCAGGAA
GACTACGGGAGGCTACACCAACGTCAATCAGAGGGGCCTGTGTAGCTACCGATAAGCGGACCCTCAAGAG
GGCATTAGCAATAGTGTTTATAAGGCCCCCTTGTTAACCCTAAACGGGTAGCATATGCTTCCCGGGTAGT
AGTATATACTATCCAGACTAACCCTAATTCAATAGCATATGTTACCCAACGGGAAGCATATGCTATCGAA
TTAGGGTTAGTAAAAGGGTCCTAAGGAACAGCGATATCTCCCACCCCATGAGCTGTCACGGTTTTATTTA
CATGGGGTCAGGATTCCACGAGGGTAGTGAACCATTTTAGTCACAAGGGCAGTGGCTGAAGATCAAGGAG
CGGGCAGTGAACTCTCCTGAATCTTCGCCTGCTTCTTCATTCTCCTTCGTTTAGCTAATAGAATAACTGC
TGAGTTGTGAACAGTAAGGTGTATGTGAGGTGCTCGAAAACAAGGTTTCAGGTGACGCCCCCAGAATAAA
ATTTGGACGGGGGGTTCAGTGGTGGCATTGTGCTATGACACCAATATAACCCTCACAAACCCCTTGGGCA
ATAAATACTAGTGTAGGAATGAAACATTCTGAATATCTTTAACAATAGAAATCCATGGGGTGGGGACAAG
CCGTAAAGACTGGATGTCCATCTCACACGAATTTATGGCTATGGGCAACACATAATCCTAGTGCAATATG
ATACTGGGGTTATTAAGATGTGTCCCAGGCAGGGACCAAGACAGGTGAACCATGTTGTTACACTCTATTT
GTAACAAGGGGAAAGAGAGTGGACGCCGACAGCAGCGGACTCCACTGGTTGTCTCTAACACCCCCGAAAA
TTAAACGGGGCTCCACGCCAATGGGGCCCATAAACAAAGACAAGTGGCCACTCTTTTTTTTGAAATTGTG
GAGTGGGGGCACGCGTCAGCCCCCACACGCCGCCCTGCGGTTTTGGACTGTAAAATAAGGGTGTAATAAC
TTGGCTGATTGTAACCCCGCTAACCACTGCGGTCAAACCACTTGCCCACAAAACCACTAATGGCACCCCG
GGGAATACCTGCATAAGTAGGTGGGCGGGCCAAGATAGGGGCGCGATTGCTGCGATCTGGAGGACAAATT
ACACACACTTGCGCCTGAGCGCCAAGCACAGGGTTGTTGGTCCTCATATTCACGAGGTCGCTGAGAGCAC
GGTGGGCTAATGTTGCCATGGGTAGCATATACTACCCAAATATCTGGATAGCATATGCTATCCTAATCTA
TATCTGGGTAGCATAGGCTATCCTAATCTATATCTGGGTAGCATATGCTATCCTAATCTATATCTGGGTA
GTATATGCTATCCTAATTTATATCTGGGTAGCATAGGCTATCCTAATCTATATCTGGGTAGCATATGCTA
TCCTAATCTATATCTGGGTAGTATATGCTATCCTAATCTGTATCCGGGTAGCATATGCTATCCTAATAGA
GATTAGGGTAGTATATGCTATCCTAATTTATATCTGGGTAGCATATACTACCCAAATATCTGGATAGCAT
ATGCTATCCTAATCTATATCTGGGTAGCATATGCTATCCTAATCTATATCTGGGTAGCATAGGCTATCCT
AATCTATATCTGGGTAGCATATGCTATCCTAATCTATATCTGGGTAGTATATGCTATCCTAATTTATATC
TGGGTAGCATAGGCTATCCTAATCTATATCTGGGTAGCATATGCTATCCTAATCTATATCTGGGTAGTAT
ATGCTATCCTAATCTGTATCCGGGTAGCATATGCTATCCTCATGATAAGCTGTCAAACATGAGAATTTTC
TTGAAGACGAAAGGGCCTCGTGATACGCCTATTTTTATAGGTTAATGTCATGATAATAATGGTTTCTTAG
ACGTCAGGTGGCACTTTTCGGGGAAATGTGCGCGGAACCCCTATTTGTTTATTTTTCTAAATACATTCAA
ATATGTATCCGCTCATGAGACAATAACCCTGATAAATGCTTCAATAATATTGAAAAAGGAAGAGTATGAG
TATTCAACATTTCCGTGTCGCCCTTATTCCCTTTTTTGCGGCATTTTGCCTTCCTGTTTTTGCTCACCCA
GAAACGCTGGTGAAAGTAAAAGATGCTGAAGATCAGTTGGGTGCACGAGTGGGTTACATCGAACTGGATC
TCAACAGCGGTAAGATCCTTGAGAGTTTTCGCCCCGAAGAACGTTTTCCAATGATGAGCACTTTTAAAGT
TCTGCTATGTGGCGCGGTATTATCCCGTGTTGACGCCGGGCAAGAGCAACTCGGTCGCCGCATACACTAT
TCTCAGAATGACTTGGTTGAGTACTCACCAGTCACAGAAAAGCATCTTACGGATGGCATGACAGTAAGAG
AATTATGCAGTGCTGCCATAACCATGAGTGATAACACTGCGGCCAACTTACTTCTGACAACGATCGGAGG
ACCGAAGGAGCTAACCGCTTTTTTGCACAACATGGGGGATCATGTAACTCGCCTTGATCGTTGGGAACCG
GAGCTGAATGAAGCCATACCAAACGACGAGCGTGACACCACGATGCCTGCAGCAATGGCAACAACGTTGC
GCAAACTATTAACTGGCGAACTACTTACTCTAGCTTCCCGGCAACAATTAATAGACTGGATGGAGGCGGA
TAAAGTTGCAGGACCACTTCTGCGCTCGGCCCTTCCGGCTGGCTGGTTTATTGCTGATAAATCTGGAGCC
GGTGAGCGTGGGTCTCGCGGTATCATTGCAGCACTGGGGCCAGATGGTAAGCCCTCCCGTATCGTAGTTA
TCTACACGACGGGGAGTCAGGCAACTATGGATGAACGAAATAGACAGATCGCTGAGATAGGTGCCTCACT
GATTAAGCATTGGTAACTGTCAGACCAAGTTTACTCATATATACTTTAGATTGATTTAAAACTTCATTTT
TAATTTAAAAGGATCTAGGTGAAGATCCTTTTTGATAATCTCATGACCAAAATCCCTTAACGTGAGTTTT
CGTTCCACTGAGCGTCAGACCCCGTAGAAAAGATCAAAGGATCTTCTTGAGATCCTTTTTTTCTGCGCGT
AATCTGCTGCTTGCAAACAAAAAAACCACCGCTACCAGCGGTGGTTTGTTTGCCGGATCAAGAGCTACCA
ACTCTTTTTCCGAAGGTAACTGGCTTCAGCAGAGCGCAGATACCAAATACTGTTCTTCTAGTGTAGCCGT
AGTTAGGCCACCACTTCAAGAACTCTGTAGCACCGCCTACATACCTCGCTCTGCTAATCCTGTTACCAGT
GGCTGCTGCCAGTGGCGATAAGTCGTGTCTTACCGGGTTGGACTCAAGACGATAGTTACCGGATAAGGCG
CAGCGGTCGGGCTGAACGGGGGGTTCGTGCACACAGCCCAGCTTGGAGCGAACGACCTACACCGAACTGA
GATACCTACAGCGTGAGCTATGAGAAAGCGCCACGCTTCCCGAAGGGAGAAAGGCGGACAGGTATCCGGT
AAGCGGCAGGGTCGGAACAGGAGAGCGCACGAGGGAGCTTCCAGGGGGAAACGCCTGGTATCTTTATAGT
CCTGTCGGGTTTCGCCACCTCTGACTTGAGCGTCGATTTTTGTGATGCTCGTCAGGGGGGCGGAGCCTAT
GGAAAAACGCCAGCAACGCGGCCTTTTTACGGTTCCTGGCCTTTTGCTGGCCTTTTGCTCACATGTTCTT
TCCTGCGTTATCCCCTGATTCTGTGGATAACCGTATTACCGCCTTTGAGTGAGCTGATACCGCTCGCCGC
AGCCGAACGACCGAGCGCAGCGAGTCAGTGAGCGAGGAAGCGGAAGAGCGCCCAATACGCAAACCGCCTC
TCCCCGCGCGTTGGCCGATTCATTAATGCAGCTGGCACGACAGGTTTCCCGACTGGAAAGCGGGCAGTGA
GCGCAACGCAATTAATGTGAGTTAGCTCACTCATTAGGCACCCCAGGCTTTACACTTTATGCTTCCGGCT
CGTATGTTGTGTGGAATTGTGAGCGGATAACAATTTCACACAGGAAACAGCTATGACCATGATTACGCCA
AGCTCTAGCTAGAGGTCGACCAATTCTCATGTTTGACAGCTTATCATCGCAGATCCGGGCAACGTTGTTG
CCATTGCTGCAGGCGCAGAACTGGTAGGTATGGAAGATCTATACATTGAATCAATATTGGCAATTAGCCA
TATTAGTCATTGGTTATATAGCATAAATCAATATTGGCTATTGGCCATTGCATACGTTGTATCTATATCA
TAATATGTACATTTATATTGGCTCATGTCCAATATGACCGCCATGTT
Features (pLannotate 1.2.2; 18 found; start..end, strand, type, name):
      1..380     +  enhancer       CMV enhancer: human cytomegalovirus immediate early enhancer
    382..581     +  promoter       CMV promoter: human cytomegalovirus (CMV) immediate early promoter
    649..687     +  misc_feature   Ad SA (fragment): adenovirus major late transcript splice acceptor (Friedrich and Soriano, 1991)
    720..929     -  CDS            PTP (fragment): TERM_ADE02 - Experimental evidence at protein level: Swiss-Prot protein existence level 1. Protein covalently bound to the viral DNA that acts as a primer for viral genomic replication by DNA strand displacement. Assembles on the viral origin of replication in an initiation complex with viral polymerase, DBP, host NFIA and host POU2F1/OCT1. During initiation, the polymerase covalently couples the first dCTP with Ser- 580 of pTP. The terminal protein stimulates the template activity over 20 fold compared to protein-free templates. Neo-synthesized viral genomes are linked to two preterminal prot
    960..1049    +  intron         chimeric intron (fragment): chimera between introns from adenovirus and immunoglobulin heavy chain genes
   1068..1114    +  CDS            IgH signal sequence (fragment): signal sequence from the mouse immunoglobulin heavy chain variable region
   1764..2324    +  CDS            Cd4 (fragment): CD4_RAT - Experimental evidence at protein level: Swiss-Prot protein existence level 1. Integral membrane glycoprotein that plays an essential role in the immune response and serves multiple functions in responses against both external and internal offenses. In T-cells, functions primarily as a coreceptor for MHC class II molecule:peptide complex. The antigens presented by class II peptides are derived from extracellular proteins while class I peptides are derived from cytosolic proteins. Interacts simultaneously with the T-cell receptor (TCR) and the MHC class II presented by antigen presenti
   2484..2539    +  polyA_signal   β-globin poly(A) signal: rabbit β-globin polyadenylation signal (Gil and Proudfoot, 1987)
   3053..4734    -  rep_origin     oriP (fragment): Epstein-Barr virus oriP replication origin (Yates et al., 2000)
   4861..4965    +  promoter       AmpR promoter: bla
   4966..5826    +  CDS            AmpR: β-lactamase; bla; confers resistance to ampicillin, carbenicillin, and related antibiotics
   5997..6585    +  rep_origin     ori: high-copy-number ColE1/pMB1/pBR322/pUC origin of replication
   6768..6860    +  CDS            lacI (fragment): lac repressor; lacI; The lac repressor binds to the lac operator to inhibit transcription in E. coli. This inhibition can be relieved by adding lactose or isopropyl-β-D-thiogalactopyranoside (IPTG).
   6873..6894    +  protein_bind   CAP binding site: CAP binding activates transcription in the presence of cAMP. E. coli catabolite activator protein
   6909..6939    +  promoter       lac promoter: promoter for the E. coli lac operon
   6947..6963    +  protein_bind   lac operator: The lac repressor binds to the lac operator to inhibit transcription in E. coli. This inhibition can be relieved by adding lactose or isopropyl-β-D-thiogalactopyranoside (IPTG). lac repressor encoded by lacI
   7033..7049    +  promoter       tet promoter (fragment): E. coli promoter for tetracycline efflux protein gene
   7059..7084    -  CDS            bla(M) (fragment): β-lactamase lacking the signal sequence; bla(M); allows cytosolic expression of β-lactamase
