[The description below was written by a language model from this plasmid's Addgene catalogue record and pLannotate feature annotations shown in this document.]
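Description:
Smp_073400-Cd4-bio-His is a mammalian expression plasmid built on the pTT3 backbone for producing a recombinant Schistosoma mansoni protein in soluble, secreted form. It is maintained in E. coli through a high-copy ColE1/pUC-type origin and selected with ampicillin via the β-lactamase gene. The backbone also carries an Epstein-Barr virus oriP element, which supports episomal retention in cells that express EBNA1. Short lac regulatory, tet promoter and bla fragments near the end of the sequence appear to be backbone remnants with no stated function.

The expression cassette is driven by the human CMV immediate early enhancer and promoter. This is followed by adenovirus-derived leader and splice sequences and a chimeric intron fragment, elements commonly included to improve transcript processing and expression; the annotated reverse-strand adenoviral terminal protein fragment most likely just reflects this adenoviral leader region rather than an expressed gene. A fragment of a mouse immunoglobulin heavy chain signal sequence is annotated at the start of the coding region, consistent with routing the product into the secretory pathway. The 571 bp Smp_073400 insert lies between retained NotI and AscI sites; it is not annotated in the feature table, but it fits the unannotated gap between the signal sequence and the tag. It is fused at its C terminus to a backbone-encoded tag comprising rat Cd4 domains 3 and 4, a biotinylation ("bio") sequence and a 6xHis tag, and the transcript ends at a rabbit β-globin polyadenylation signal. The His tag allows metal-affinity purification, and the other tag components offer handles for detection and for capture via biotin. The plasmid belongs to a library of S. mansoni cell-surface and secreted proteins assembled to identify early serological markers of infection.
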