Addgene plasmid #120598: Smp_073400-Cd4-bio-His
Purpose: Expression of recombinant S. mansoni protein
Depositing lab: Gavin Wright. Depositing organization: Wellcome Sanger Institute. Publication: A library of cell-surface and secreted proteins from Schistosoma mansoni identifies early serological markers of infection. Cécile Crosnier, Anna V. Protasio, Gabriel Rinaldi, Shona Wilson, Matthew Berriman, Gavin J. Wright. bioRXiv 10.1101/593616.
Backbone
  Vector backbone: pTT3
  Backbone manufacturer: Yves Durocher, NRC
  Backbone size w/o insert (bp): 6686
  Vector type: Mammalian Expression
Growth in bacteria
  Bacterial resistance: Ampicillin, 100 μg/mL
  Growth temperature: 37°C
  Growth strain: DH5alpha
  Copy number: High Copy
Gene/Insert
  Gene/Insert name: Smp_073400
  Species: Schistosoma mansoni
  Insert size (bp): 571
  Entrez Gene: Smp_073400 (a.k.a. Smp_073400)
  Promoter: CMV
  Tag / fusion protein: ratCd4(d3+4)-bio-6His (C terminal on backbone)
  Cloning method: Restriction Enzyme; 5′ cloning site NotI (not destroyed); 3′ cloning site AscI (not destroyed)
Terms and licenses: Academic/Nonprofit Terms; Industry Terms: Not Available to Industry
How to cite: Smp_073400-Cd4-bio-His was a gift from Gavin Wright (Addgene plasmid # 120598 ; http://n2t.net/addgene:120598 ; RRID:Addgene_120598)
